>Addgene plasmid #12003 | pAG145 HIPK1 3'UTR | depositor full sequence | sequence record 7162 | Author sequence
AGATCTGCGCAGCACCATGGCCTGAAATAACCTCTGAAAGAGGAACTTGGTTAGGTACCTTCTGAGGCGG
AAAGAACCAGCTGTGGAATGTGTGTCAGTTAGGGTGTGGAAAGTCCCCAGGCTCCCCAGCAGGCAGAAGT
ATGCAAAGCATGCATCTCAATTAGTCAGCAACCAGGTGTGGAAAGTCCCCAGGCTCCCCAGCAGGCAGAA
GTATGCAAAGCATGCATCTCAATTAGTCAGCAACCATAGTCCCGCCCCTAACTCCGCCCATCCCGCCCCT
AACTCCGCCCAGTTCCGCCCATTCTCCGCCCCATGGCTGACTAATTTTTTTTATTTATGCAGAGGCCGAG
GCCGCCTCGGCCTCTGAGCTATTCCAGAAGTAGTGAGGAGGCTTTTTTGGAGGCCTAGGCTTTTGCAAAA
AGCTTGATTCTTCTGACACAACAGTCTCGAACTTAAGCTGCAGAAGTTGGTCGTGAGGCACTGGGCAGGT
AAGTATCAAGGTTACAAGACAGGTTTAAGGAGACCAATAGAAACTGGGCTTGTCGAGACAGAGAAGACTC
TTGCGTTTCTGATAGGCACCTATTGGTCTTACTGACATCCACTTTGCCTTTCTCTCCACAGGTGTCCACT
CCCAGTTCAATTACAGCTCTTAAGGCTAGAGTACTTAATACGACTCACTATAGGCTAGCCACCATGACTT
CGAAAGTTTATGATCCAGAACAAAGGAAACGGATGATAACTGGTCCGCAGTGGTGGGCCAGATGTAAACA
AATGAATGTTCTTGATTCATTTATTAATTATTATGATTCAGAAAAACATGCAGAAAATGCTGTTATTTTT
TTACATGGTAACGCGGCCTCTTCTTATTTATGGCGACATGTTGTGCCACATATTGAGCCAGTAGCGCGGT
GTATTATACCAGACCTTATTGGTATGGGCAAATCAGGCAAATCTGGTAATGGTTCTTATAGGTTACTTGA
TCATTACAAATATCTTACTGCATGGTTTGAACTTCTTAATTTACCAAAGAAGATCATTTTTGTCGGCCAT
GATTGGGGTGCTTGTTTGGCATTTCATTATAGCTATGAGCATCAAGATAAGATCAAAGCAATAGTTCACG
CTGAAAGTGTAGTAGATGTGATTGAATCATGGGATGAATGGCCTGATATTGAAGAAGATATTGCGTTGAT
CAAATCTGAAGAAGGAGAAAAAATGGTTTTGGAGAATAACTTCTTCGTGGAAACCATGTTGCCATCAAAA
ATCATGAGAAAGTTAGAACCAGAAGAATTTGCAGCATATCTTGAACCATTCAAAGAGAAAGGTGAAGTTC
GTCGTCCAACATTATCATGGCCTCGTGAAATCCCGTTAGTAAAAGGTGGTAAACCTGACGTTGTACAAAT
TGTTAGGAATTATAATGCTTATCTACGTGCAAGTGATGATTTACCAAAAATGTTTATTGAATCGGACCCA
GGATTCTTTTCCAATGCTATTGTTGAAGGTGCCAAGAAGTTTCCTAATACTGAATTTGTCAAAGTAAAAG
GTCTTCATTTTTCGCAAGAAGATGCACCTGATGAAATGGGAAAATATATCAAATCGTTCGTTGAGCGAGT
TCTCAAAAATGAACAATAATTCTAGGAGCTCTTTCCATTTTGGATTCTCGGCTGAGTTCTCACAGAAGCA
TTTTCCCCATGTGGCTCTCTCACTGTGCGTTGCTACCTTGCTTCTGTGAGAATTCAGGAAGCAGGTGAGA
GGAGTCAAGCCAATATTAAATATGCATTCTTTTAAAGTATGTGCAATCACTTTTAGAATGAATTTTTTTT
TCCTTTTCCCATGTGGCAGTCCTTCCTGCACATAGTTGACATTCCTAGTAAAATATTTGCTTGTTGAAAA
AAACATGTTAACAGATGTGTTTATACCAAAGAGCCTGTTGTATTGCTTACCATGTCCCCATACTATGAGG
AGAAGTTTTGTGGTGCCGCTGGTGACAAGGAACTCACAGAAAGGTTTCTTAGCTGGTGAAGAATATAGAG
AAGGAACCAAAGCCTGTTGAGTCATTGAGGCTTTTGAGGTTTCTTTTTTAACAGCTTGTATAGTCTTGGG
GCCCTTCAAGCTGTGAAATTGTCCTTGTACTCTCAGCTCCTGCATGGATCTGGGTCAAGTAGAAGGTACT
GGGGATGGGGACATTCCTGCCCATAAAGGATTTGGGGAAAGAAGATTAATCCTAAAATACAGGTGTGTTC
CATCTGAATTGAAAATGATATATTTGAGATATAATTTTAGGACTGGTTCTGTGTAGATAGAGATGGTGTC
AAGGAGGTGCAGGATACTAGTGTTCTAGAGCGGCCGCTTCGAGCAGACATGATAAGATACATTGATGAGT
TTGGACAAACCACAACTAGAATGCAGTGAAAAAAATGCTTTATTTGTGAAATTTGTGATGCTATTGCTTT
ATTTGTAACCATTATAAGCTGCAATAAACAAGTTAACAACAACAATTGCATTCATTTTATGTTTCAGGTT
CAGGGGGAGGTGTGGGAGGTTTTTTAAAGCAAGTAAAACCTCTACAAATGTGGTAAAATCGATAAGGATC
CAGGTGGCACTTTTCGGGGAAATGTGCGCGGAACCCCTATTTGTTTATTTTTCTAAATACATTCAAATAT
GTATCCGCTCATGAGACAATAACCCTGATAAATGCTTCAATAATATTGAAAAAGGAAGAGTATGAGTATT
CAACATTTCCGTGTCGCCCTTATTCCCTTTTTTGCGGCATTTTGCCTTCCTGTTTTTGCTCACCCAGAAA
CGCTGGTGAAAGTAAAAGATGCTGAAGATCAGTTGGGTGCACGAGTGGGTTACATCGAACTGGATCTCAA
CAGCGGTAAGATCCTTGAGAGTTTTCGCCCCGAAGAACGTTTTCCAATGATGAGCACTTTTAAAGTTCTG
CTATGTGGCGCGGTATTATCCCGTATTGACGCCGGGCAAGAGCAACTCGGTCGCCGCATACACTATTCTC
AGAATGACTTGGTTGAGTACTCACCAGTCACAGAAAAGCATCTTACGGATGGCATGACAGTAAGAGAATT
ATGCAGTGCTGCCATAACCATGAGTGATAACACTGCGGCCAACTTACTTCTGACAACGATCGGAGGACCG
AAGGAGCTAACCGCTTTTTTGCACAACATGGGGGATCATGTAACTCGCCTTGATCGTTGGGAACCGGAGC
TGAATGAAGCCATACCAAACGACGAGCGTGACACCACGATGCCTGTAGCAATGGCAACAACGTTGCGCAA
ACTATTAACTGGCGAACTACTTACTCTAGCTTCCCGGCAACAATTAATAGACTGGATGGAGGCGGATAAA
GTTGCAGGACCACTTCTGCGCTCGGCCCTTCCGGCTGGCTGGTTTATTGCTGATAAATCTGGAGCCGGTG
AGCGTGGGTCTCGCGGTATCATTGCAGCACTGGGGCCAGATGGTAAGCCCTCCCGTATCGTAGTTATCTA
CACGACGGGGAGTCAGGCAACTATGGATGAACGAAATAGACAGATCGCTGAGATAGGTGCCTCACTGATT
AAGCATTGGTAACTGTCAGACCAAGTTTACTCATATATACTTTAGATTGATTTAAAACTTCATTTTTAAT
TTAAAAGGATCTAGGTGAAGATCCTTTTTGATAATCTCATGACCAAAATCCCTTAACGTGAGTTTTCGTT
CCACTGAGCGTCAGACCCCGTAGAAAAGATCAAAGGATCTTCTTGAGATCCTTTTTTTCTGCGCGTAATC
TGCTGCTTGCAAACAAAAAAACCACCGCTACCAGCGGTGGTTTGTTTGCCGGATCAAGAGCTACCAACTC
TTTTTCCGAAGGTAACTGGCTTCAGCAGAGCGCAGATACCAAATACTGTTCTTCTAGTGTAGCCGTAGTT
AGGCCACCACTTCAAGAACTCTGTAGCACCGCCTACATACCTCGCTCTGCTAATCCTGTTACCAGTGGCT
GCTGCCAGTGGCGATAAGTCGTGTCTTACCGGGTTGGACTCAAGACGATAGTTACCGGATAAGGCGCAGC
GGTCGGGCTGAACGGGGGGTTCGTGCACACAGCCCAGCTTGGAGCGAACGACCTACACCGAACTGAGATA
CCTACAGCGTGAGCTATGAGAAAGCGCCACGCTTCCCGAAGGGAGAAAGGCGGACAGGTATCCGGTAAGC
GGCAGGGTCGGAACAGGAGAGCGCACGAGGGAGCTTCCAGGGGGAAACGCCTGGTATCTTTATAGTCCTG
TCGGGTTTCGCCACCTCTGACTTGAGCGTCGATTTTTGTGATGCTCGTCAGGGGGGCGGAGCCTATGGAA
AAACGCCAGCAACGCGGCCTTTTTACGGTTCCTGGCCTTTTGCTGGCCTTTTGCTCACATGGCTCGAC
Features (pLannotate 1.2.2; 9 found; start..end, strand, type, name):
     62..419     +  promoter       SV40 promoter: SV40 enhancer and early promoter
    489..621     +  intron         chimeric intron: chimera between introns from human β-globin and immunoglobulin heavy chain genes
    666..684     +  promoter       T7 promoter: promoter for bacteriophage T7 RNA polymerase
    694..1629    +  CDS            Rluc: luciferase from the anthozoan coelenterate Renilla reniformis (sea pansy)
   2363..2484    -  polyA_signal   SV40 poly(A) signal: SV40 polyadenylation signal
   2507..2575    -  CDS            large T antigen (fragment): large T antigen from SV40 (simian virus 40)
   2617..2721    +  promoter       AmpR promoter: bla
   2722..3582    +  CDS            AmpR: β-lactamase; bla; confers resistance to ampicillin, carbenicillin, and related antibiotics
   3753..4341    +  rep_origin     ori: high-copy-number ColE1/pMB1/pBR322/pUC origin of replication
