[The description below was written by a language model from this plasmid's Addgene catalogue record and pLannotate feature annotations shown in this document.]
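Description:
pAG145 HIPK1 3'UTR is a mammalian Renilla luciferase reporter plasmid used to test microRNA-mediated repression through a human 3' untranslated region. It is built on pIS2, a derivative of the pRL-SV40 vector, and is maintained in E. coli as a high-copy plasmid through a ColE1/pUC-type origin, with β-lactamase (AmpR) under its own promoter providing ampicillin selection. The depositor's full sequence is about 4.4 kb, consistent with a roughly 3.7 kb backbone plus a roughly 680 bp insert.

The reporter unit is driven by the SV40 enhancer and early promoter, followed by a chimeric β-globin/immunoglobulin heavy chain intron that promotes efficient processing and expression of the transcript. A T7 promoter sits just upstream of the coding sequence and would allow in vitro transcription. The Renilla reniformis luciferase (Rluc) open reading frame comes next. A fragment of the human HIPK1 3'UTR (also listed as N10) was cloned between retained SacI and SpeI sites. It is not annotated in the feature table, but it evidently occupies the unannotated gap between the Rluc coding sequence and the SV40 polyadenylation signal. The small large T antigen fragment annotated beside the poly(A) signal is presumably residual SV40 sequence carried with that region.

The depositor notes that the insert carries two wild-type microRNA seed-match sites, both of which fall within this gap; the record does not say which microRNA recognises them. Because the HIPK1 sequence forms the 3'UTR of the luciferase mRNA, Renilla activity in transfected mammalian cells reports how strongly these sites reduce expression. Such assays typically compare the wild-type reporter with seed-mutant versions and normalise to a second, co-transfected luciferase reporter, though no such companion constructs are described in this record.
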