Addgene plasmid #12003: pAG145 HIPK1 3'UTR
Depositing lab: David Bartel. Depositing organization: Whitehead Institute for Biomedical Research. Publication: The widespread impact of mammalian MicroRNAs on mRNA repression and evolution. Farh KK, Grimson A, Jan C, Lewis BP, Johnston WK, Lim LP, Burge CB, Bartel DP. Science. 2005 Dec 16. 310(5755):1817-21. 10.1126/science.1121158 PubMed 16308420.
Backbone
  Vector backbone: pIS2
  Backbone manufacturer: pIS2 derived from pRL-SV40 (Promega)
  Backbone size w/o insert (bp): 3700
  Vector type: Mammalian Expression, Luciferase
Growth in bacteria
  Bacterial resistance: Ampicillin, 100 μg/mL
  Growth temperature: 37°C
  Growth strain: DH5alpha
  Copy number: High Copy
Gene/Insert
  Gene/Insert name: N10 3'UTR (alt name: HIPK1)
  Species: H. sapiens (human)
  Insert size (bp): 680
  GenBank ID: NM_181358
  Entrez Gene: HIPK1 (a.k.a. Myak, Nbak2)
  Cloning method: Restriction Enzyme; 5′ cloning site SacI (not destroyed); 3′ cloning site SpeI (not destroyed)
  Sequencing primers: 5′ EBV rev primer (GTGGTTTGTCCAAACTCATC)
Terms and licenses: Academic/Nonprofit Terms; Industry Terms: Not Available to Industry
Depositor comments: HIPK1 3'UTR in renilla luciferase reporter plasmid. Wild-type microRNA recognition sites (seed matches): 1860-1865 and 2182-2187.
How to cite: pAG145 HIPK1 3'UTR was a gift from David Bartel (Addgene plasmid # 12003 ; http://n2t.net/addgene:12003 ; RRID:Addgene_12003)
