>Addgene plasmid #12003 | pAG145 HIPK1 3'UTR | addgene partial sequence | sequence record 18596 | 12003 with EBV-rev
CTGCTCGAGCGGCCGCTCTAGAACAACTAGTATCCTGCACCTCCTTGACACCATCTCTATCTACACAGAA
CCAGTCCTAAAATTATATCTCAAATATATCATTTTCAATTCAGATGGAACACACCTGTATTTTAGGATTA
ATCTTCTTTCCCCAAATCCTTTATGGGCAGGAATGTCCCCATCCCCAGTACCTTCTACTTGACCCAGATC
CATGCAGGAGCTGAGAGTACAAGGACAATTTCACAGCTTGAAGGGCCCCAAGACTATACAAGCTGTTAAA
AAAGAAACCTCAAAAGCCTCAATGACTCAACAGGCTTTGGTTCCTTCTCTATATTCTTCACCAGCTAAGA
AACCTTTCTGTGAGTTCCTTGTCACCAGCGGCACCACAAAACTTCTCCTCATAGTATGGGGACATGGTAA
GCAATACAACAGGCTCTTTGGTATAAACACATCTGTTAACATGTTTTTTTCAACAAGCAAATATTTTACT
AGGAATGTCAACTATGTGCAGGAAGGACTGCCACATGGGAAAAGGAAAAAAAAATTCATTCTAAAAGTGA
TTGCACATACTTTAAAAGAATGCATATTTAATATTGGCTTGACTCCTCTCACCTGCTTCCTGAATTCTCA
CAGAAGCAAGGTAGCAACGCACAGTGAGAGAGCCACATGGGGAAAATGCTTCTGTGAGAACTCAGCCGAG
AATCCAAAATGGAAAG
